>Addgene plasmid #170904 | pGREAT16 | addgene full sequence | sequence record 334486 | Addgene NGS Result
TAACGGATCCGGTCTCAGGAGATACATGAGAATTAAGGGAGTCACGGTATGACCCCCGCCGATGACGCGG
GACAAGCCGTTTTACGTTTGGAACTGACAGAACCGCAACGTTGAAGGAGCCACTGAGCCGCGGGTTTCTG
GAGTTTAATGAGCTAAGCACATACGTCAGAAACCATTATTGCGCGTTCAAAAGTCGCCTAAGGTCACTAT
CAGCTAGCAAATATTTCTTGTCAAAAATGCTCCACTGACGTTCCATAAATTCCCCTCGGTATCCAATTAG
AGTCTCATATTCACTCTCAACTCGATCGAGGCAATGGAGAGAGAGAAGAACGTGGTGTACGGCCCCGAGC
CCAAGCACCCTCTGGGCAACTTCACCGCCGGCGAGATGCTGTACAACGCTCTGCACAAGCACTCCCACAT
CCCCCAGGCCATCCTGGACGTGATGGGCAACGAGTCCCTTTCCTACCAGGAGTTCTTCGACACTACTGTG
AAGCTGGGCCAGAGCCTCCAGAACTGTGGCTACAAGATGAACGATGTCGTGTCGATCTGTGCAGAGAACA
ACAAGAGATTCTTCATCCCCATCATCTCCGCCTGGTACATCGGCATGGTGGTGGCCCCTGTGAACGAGGA
CTATATCCCAGACGAGCTGTGTAAAGTGACCGGCATCTCCAAGCCGATCCTGGTCTTTACCACTAGGAAG
ATCCTGCCTAAGGTTTTGGAGGTTAAAGACAGAACCAACTACATAAAGAGGATCATCATACTGGACTCTG
AAGAGAACCTGCTGGGCTGCGAGAGCCTGCACAACTTCATGTCCAGGTACTCCGACAACAACCTCCAAAC
ATTCAAGCCTCTGCACTACGACCCTGTGGACCAGGTAGCCGCCATCCTGTGCTCCTCCGGCACAACCGGC
CTGCCTAAAGGCGTGATGCAGACCCACAGGAACATCTGTGTGAGACTCACACACGCATCTGACCCCAGAG
TGGGTACACAACTCATCCCCGGCGTATCCGTGCTGGCCTACCTGCCATTCTTCCACGCCTTCGGCTTCAG
TATCAACCTGGGCTATTTCATGGTGGGCCTGAGAGTGGTGATGCTCCGAAGGTTTAACCAGGAGGTGTTC
CTGAAGGCCATCCAGGACTACGAGGTGAGGAGCGTGATCAACGTTCCCTCCACAATCCTGTTCCTGTCCA
AGAGCCCTCTGGTGGACAAGTACGACCTATCCACCCTGGCGGAGCTGTGCTGTGGAGCCGCTCCTCTGGC
GAAGGAGGTGGCCGAGATCGCCGTGAAGAGGCTGAACCTGCCAGGGATACGGTGTGGCTACGGTCTAACA
GAGTCTACCTCCGCCAACATCCATACTCTGCACAACGAGTTCAAGTCCGGCTCCCTGGGCAAGGTGACAC
CTTACATGGCCGCCAAGATCATCGACAGGAACACCGGCGAGGCCCTGGGTCCAAACCAGGTGGGCGAGCT
GTGCATCTGGGGACCTATGGTAACAAAAGGCTATGTGAACAACCCACAGGCTACTAAGGAGGCCATCGAC
GACGACGGCTGGCTGCACTCTGGCGACTTCGGCTACTACGACGAGGACGAGTATTTCTACATCGTGGACC
GGTACAAGGAGCTGATCAAATACAAGGGCTATCAGGTCGCCCCTGTGGAGCTGGAGGAGATCCTCCTTCA
GCACCCAGGCATCAGGGACGTGGCCGTCGTGGGTATCCCTGACATCGAGGCCGGCGAGCTGCCAGCCGGC
TTCGTGGTGAAGCAGCCCGGCGCCCAACTCACCGCTAAGGAGGTGTACGACTTCCTGGCCCAGAGGGTGT
CTCACTCCAAGTACCTGAGGGGCGGCGTAAGGTTCGTGGACTCTATCCCCAGGAACGTGACAGGCAAGAT
TAGTCGAAAAGAGCTGAGGGAGGCCCTGATGGAGAAGGCTTCTAAGCTGTAAGCTTATATGAAGATGAAG
ATGAAATATTTGGTGTGTCAAATAAAAAGCTTGTGTGCTTAAGTTTGTGTTTTTTTCTTGGCTTGTTGTG
TTATGAATTTGTGGCTTTTTCTAATATTAAATGAATGTAAGATCTCATTATAATGAATAAACAAATGTTT
CTATAATCCATTGTGAATGTTTTGTTGGATCTCTTCTGCAGCATATAACTACTGTATGTGCTATGGTATG
GACTATGGAATATGATTAAAGATAAGCGCTGTCAGGAGATACATGAGAATTAAGGGAGTCACGGTATGAC
CCCCGCCGATGACGCGGGACAAGCCGTTTTACGTTTGGAACTGACAGAACCGCAACGTTGAAGGAGCCAC
TGAGCCGCGGGTTTCTGGAGTTTAATGAGCTAAGCACATACGTCAGAAACCATTATTGCGCGTTCAAAAG
TCGCCTAAGGTCACTATCAGCTAGCAAATATTTCTTGTCAAAAATGCTCCACTGACGTTCCATAAATTCC
CCTCGGTATCCAATTAGAGTCTCATATTCACTCTCAACTCGATCGAGGCAATGGAGAACATGGAGAACGA
CGAGAACATTGTGGTGGGACCCAAGCCGTTCTACCCGATCGAGGAGGGTTCCGCTGGCACCCAGCTGCGC
AAGTACATGGAGCGCTACGCTAAGCTGGGTGCTATCGCCTTCACCAACGCCGTGACCGGTGTGGATTACT
CCTACGCCGAGTACCTGGAGAAGTCCTGCTGCCTCGGAAAGGCCCTGCAGAACTACGGTCTGGTCGTGGA
TGGCCGCATTGCCCTCTGCTCGGAGAACTGCGAGGAGTTCTTCATTCCCGTGATCGCTGGTCTGTTCATC
GGAGTCGGCGTTGCCCCAACCAACGAGATCTACACCCTGCGCGAGCTGGTCCACAGCCTGGGTATCAGCA
AGCCGACCATCGTTTTCTCGAGCAAGAAGGGCCTCGACAAGGTTATCACCGTGCAAAAAACCGTCACCAC
CATCAAGACCATCGTTATCCTGGATTCCAAGGTTGACTACCGCGGTTACCAGTGCCTCGACACCTTCATC
AAGCGTAACACCCCACCCGGCTTCCAAGCCTCCTCCTTCAAAACCGTGGAGGTTGATCGCAAGGAGCAGG
TGGCCCTGATCATGAACTCCTCCGGCTCCACCGGTCTGCCAAAGGGCGTGCAGCTGACCCACGAGAACAC
CGTCACCCGCTTCTCGCATGCCCGTGATCCCATCTACGGCAACCAGGTGTCCCCAGGCACCGCCGTCCTG
ACCGTCGTGCCCCTCCACCACGGCTTCGGCATGTTCACCACTCTCGGCTACTTGATCTGCGGCTTCCGTG
TGGTGATGCTGACTAAGTTCGACGAGGAGACTTTCCTCAAGACCCTGCAAGACTACAAGTGCACTTACGT
GATCCTGGTGCCGACCCTGTTCGCCATCCTGAACAAGAGCGAGCTGTTGAACAAATACGACCTGTCGAAC
CTGGTGGAGATCGCTTCCGGCGGCGCCCCACTGTCGAAGGAAGTTGGCGAGGCCGTTGCTCGCCGCTTCA
ACCTGCCCGGCGTCCGTCAGGGTTACGGCCTGACCGAGACTACCTCGGCTATCATCATCACCCCCGAGGG
CGACGATAAGCCCGGCGCTTCCGGCAAGGTTGTTCCACTCTTCAAAGCCAAGGTGATCGACCTGGACACC
AAGAAGTCCCTGGGTCCCAACCGTCGCGGAGAAGTGTGCGTCAAGGGCCCCATGCTGATGAAGGGCTACG
TCAACAACCCAGAGGCCACCAAGGAGTTGATCGACGAGGAGGGCTGGCTGCACACTGGTGACATCGGTTA
CTACGACGAAGAGAAGCACTTCTTCATCGTTGACCGCCTGAAGTCCTTGATCAAGTACAAGGGCTACCAG
GTTCCCCCCGCCGAGCTCGAGAGCGTCCTGCTGCAGCACCCCTCCATTTTCGATGCCGGAGTGGCCGGTG
TCCCCGATCCCGTGGCTGGCGAGCTGCCAGGTGCCGTCGTCGTGCTGGAGTCCGGCAAGAACATGACCGA
GAAGGAAGTGATGGATTACGTGGCCTCGCAAGTGTCCAACGCCAAGCGCCTGCGCGGCGGCGTGCGCTTC
GTGGATGAGGTGCCCAAGGGCCTCACCGGAAAGATCGACGGTCGCGCTATCCGCGAGATCCTCAAGAAGC
CCGTGGCCAAGATGTGAGCTTGGAATGGATCTTCGATCCCGATCGTTCAAACATTTGGCAATAAAGTTTC
TTAAGATTGAATCCTGTTGCCGGTCTTGCGACGATTATCATATAATTTCTGTTGAATTACGTTAAGCATG
TAATAATTAACATGTAATGCATGACGTTATTTATGAGATGGGTTTTTATGATTAGAGTCCCGCAATTATA
CATTTAATACGCGATAGAAAACAAAATATAGCGCGCAAACTAGGATAAATTATCGCGCGCGGTGTCATCT
ATGTTACTAGATCGGGAATTGCCAAGCTAATTCTTGAAGATGAAAGGGCCTCGTGATACGCCTATTTTTA
TAGGTTAATGTCATGATAATAATGGTTTCTTAGACGTCAGGTGGCACTTTTCGGGGAAATGTGCGCGGAA
CCCCTATTTGTTTATTTTTCTAAATACATTCAAATATGTATCCGCTCATGAGACAATAACCCTGATAAAT
GCTTCAATAATGGGACCGACTCGCGCTGTCATGAGACCGGATCCTGACAGGATATATTGGCGGGTAAACT
AAGTCGCTGTATGTGTTTGTTTGAGATCTCATGTGAGCAAAAGGCCAGCAAAAGGCCAGGAACCGTAAAA
AGGCCGCGTTGCTGGCGTTTTTCCATAGGCTCCGCCCCCCTGACGAGCATCACAAAAATCGACGCTCAAG
TCAGAGGTGGCGAAACCCGACAGGACTATAAAGATACCAGGCGTTTCCCCCTGGAAGCTCCCTCGTGCGC
TCTCCTGTTCCGACCCTGCCGCTTACCGGATACCTGTCCGCCTTTCTCCCTTCGGGAAGCGTGGCGCTTT
CTCATAGCTCACGCTGTAGGTATCTCAGTTCGGTGTAGGTCGTTCGCTCCAAGCTGGGCTGTGTGCACGA
ACCCCCCGTTCAGCCCGACCGCTGCGCCTTATCCGGTAACTATCGTCTTGAGTCCAACCCGGTAAGACAC
GACTTATCGCCACTGGCAGCAGCCACTGGTAACAGGATTAGCAGAGCGAGGTATGTAGGCGGTGCTACAG
AGTTCTTGAAGTGGTGGCCTAACTACGGCTACACTAGAAGAACAGTATTTGGTATCTGCGCTCTGCTGAA
GCCAGTTACCTTCGGAAGAAGAGTTGGTAGCTCTTGATCCGGCAAACAAACCACCGCTGGTAGCGGTGGT
TTTTTTGTTTGCAAGCAGCAGATTACGCGCAGAAAAAAAGGATCTCAAGAAGATCCTTTGATCTTTTCTA
CGGGGTCTGACGCTCAGTGGAACGAAAACTCACGTTAAGGGATTTTGGTCATGAGATTATCAAAAAGGAT
CTTCACCTAGATCCTTTTAAATTAAAAATGAAGTTTTAAATCAATCTAAAGTATATATGTGTAACATTGG
TCTAGTGATTATTTGCCGACTACCTTGGTGATCTCGCCTTTCACGTAGTGGACAAATTCTTCCAACTGAT
CTGCGCGCGAGGCCAAGCGATCTTCTTCTTGTCCAAGATAAGCCTGTCTAGCTTCAAGTATGACGGGCTG
ATACTGGGCCGGCAGGCGCTCCATTGCCCAGTCGGCAGCGACATCCTTCGGCGCGATTTTGCCGGTTACT
GCGCTGTACCAAATGCGGGACAACGTAAGCACTACATTTCGCTCATCACCAGCCCAGTCGGGCGGCGAGT
TCCATAGCGTTAAGGTTTCATTTAGCGCCTCAAATAGATCCTGTTCAGGAACCGGATCAAAGAGTTCCTC
CGCCGCTGGACCTACCAAGGCAACGCTATGTTCTCTTGCTTTTGTCAGCAAGATAGCCAGATCAATGTCG
ATCGTGGCTGGCTCGAAGATACCTGCAAGAATGTCATTGCGCTGCCATTCTCCAAATTGCAGTTCGCGCT
TAGCTGGATAACGCCACGGAATGATGTCGTCGTGCACAACAATGGTGACTTCTACAGCGCGGAGAATCTC
GCTCTCTCCAGGGGAAGCCGAAGTTTCCAAAAGGTCGTTGATCAAAGCTCGCCGCGTTGTTTCATCAAGC
CTTACGGTCACCGTAACCAGCAAATCAATATCACTGTGTGGCTTCAGGCCGCCATCCACTGCGGAGCCGT
ACAAATGTACGGCCAGCAACGTCGGTTCGAGATGGCGCTCGATGACGCCAACTACCTCTGATAGTTGAGT
CGATACTTCGGCGATCACCGCTTCCCTCATAATGTTTAACTTTGTTTTAGGGCGACTGCCCTGCTGCGTA
ACATCGTTGCTGCTCCATAACATCAAACATCGACCCACGGCGTAACGCGCTTGCTGCTTGGATGCCCGAG
GCATAGACTGTACCCCAAAAAAACAGTCATAACAAGCCATGAAAACCGCCACTGCGCCGTTACCACCGCT
GCGTTCGGTCAAGGTTCTGGACCAGTTGCGTGAGCGCATACGCTACTTGCATTACAGCTTACGAACCGAA
CAGGCTTATGTCCACTGGGTTCGTGCCTTCATCCGTTTCCACGGTGTGCGTCACCCGGCAACCTTGGGTA
GCAGCGAAGTCGAGGCATTTCTGTCCTGGCTGGAACACCCCTTGTATTACTGTTTATGTAAGCAGACAGT
TTTATTGTTCATGATGATATATTTTTATCTTGTGCAATGTAACATCAGAGATTTTGAGACACAACGTGGC
TTTGTTGAATAAATCGAACTTTTGCTGAGTTGAAGGATCAGATCACGCATCTTCCCGACAACGCAGACCG
TTCCGTGGCAAAGCAAAAGTTCAAAATCACCAACTGGTCCACCTACAACAAAGCTCTCATCAACCGTGGC
TCCCTCACTTTCTGGCTGGATGATGGGGCGATTCAGGCGATCCCCATCCAACAGCCCGCCGTCGAGCGGG
CTTTTTTATCCCCGGAAGCCTGTGGATAGAGGGTAGTTATCCACGTGAAACCGCTAATGCCCCGCAAAGC
CTTGATTCACGGGGCTTTCCGGCCCGCTCCAAAAACTATCCACGTGAAATCGCTAATCAGGGTACGTGAA
ATCGCTAATCGGAGTACGTGAAATCGCTAATAAGGTCACGTGAAATCGCTAATCAAAAAGGCACGTGAGA
ACGCTAATAGCCCTTTCAGATCAACAGCTTGCAAACACCCCTCGCTCCGGCAAGTAGTTACAGCAAGTAG
TATGTTCAATTAGCTTTTCAATTATGAATATATATATCAATTATTGGTCGCCCTTGGCTTGTGGACAATG
CGCTACGCGCACCGGCTCCGCCCGTGGACAACCGCAAGCGGTTGCCCACCGTCGAGCGCCTTTGCCCACA
ACCCGGCGGCCGGCCGCAACAGATCGTTTTATAAATTTTTTTTTTTGAAAAAGAAAAAGCCCGAAAGGCG
GCAACCTCTCGGGCTTCTGGATTTCCGATCCCCGGAATTAGATCTTGGCAGGATATATTGTGGTG
Features (pLannotate 1.2.2; 15 found; start..end, strand, type, name):
    100..279     +  promoter       NOS promoter: nopaline synthase promoter
   1051..1067    -  promoter       dU6-3 promoter (fragment): RNA polymerase III promoter for Drosophila U6-3 snRNA (Port et al., 2014)
   1948..2196    +  terminator     HSP terminator: efficient transcription terminator from the Arabidopsis thaliana heat shock protein 18.2 gene (Nagaya et al., 2010)
   2287..2466    +  promoter       NOS promoter: nopaline synthase promoter
   2525..4144    +  CDS            LUCI_LUCCR: Experimental evidence at protein level: Swiss-Prot protein existence level 1. Produces green light with a wavelength of 544 nm. From Luciola cruciata (Japanese firefly) (Genji firefly).
   4171..4423    +  terminator     NOS terminator: nopaline synthase terminator and poly(A) signal
   4544..4631    +  promoter       AmpR promoter (fragment): bla
   4665..4689    +  misc_feature   RB T-DNA repeat: right border repeat from nopaline C58 T-DNA
   4780..5368    -  rep_origin     ori: high-copy-number ColE1/pMB1/pBR322/pUC origin of replication
   5542..6330    -  CDS            aadA: S3AD_ECOLX - Experimental evidence at protein level: Swiss-Prot protein existence level 1. Mediates bacterial resistance to the antibiotics streptomycin and spectinomycin. From Escherichia coli.
   6337..6393    -  CDS            GmR (fragment): gentamycin acetyltransferase; aacC1; confers resistance to gentamycin
   6569..6592    -  promoter       Pc promoter (fragment): intI1 (promoter lies within the coding sequence); class 1 integron promoter
   6868..6969    +  CDS            TRA2_ECOLX (fragment): Protein predicted: Swiss-Prot protein existence level 4. Required for transposition of transposon Tn903. From Escherichia coli.
   6974..7409    +  rep_origin     pSa ori: origin of replication from bacterial plasmid pSa
   7536..3       +  misc_feature   LB T-DNA repeat (across the origin): left border repeat from nopaline C58 T-DNA (truncated)
