[The description below was written by a language model from this plasmid's Addgene catalogue record and pLannotate feature annotations shown in this document.]
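Description:
pGREAT16 is a plant-expression binary plasmid built in the GoldenBraid omega-level backbone pDGB1_omega1. It carries two luciferase transcriptional units side by side between the T-DNA borders. In E. coli it is maintained at high copy through a ColE1/pUC-type origin and selected with spectinomycin via the aadA gene. The pSa origin supports replication in Agrobacterium only when the pSOUP helper plasmid is present, as the depositor notes. The annotated left and right border repeats from nopaline C58 T-DNA flank the payload, so the cassette can be delivered to plant cells by Agrobacterium-mediated transfer.

The roughly 4.6 kb insert is a double transcriptional unit. The first unit places E-Luc, an enhanced beetle luciferase from Pyrearinus termitilluminans, under the nopaline synthase (NOS) promoter and the Arabidopsis HSP18.2 terminator. It carries a silent change that removes a BbsI site. The automated annotation does not label this coding region, but the gap between the first NOS promoter and the HSP terminator matches its expected position. The short "dU6-3 promoter" hit inside that gap is probably a spurious match. The second unit expresses Red-F, the S286Y red-shifted mutant of Luciola cruciata luciferase, from a second NOS promoter with the NOS terminator.

The cassette was assembled through Esp3I sites that were destroyed during cloning, and it can be excised with BsaI for further GoldenBraid assembly. Because both spectrally distinct luciferases are driven by the same promoter, the construct probably serves as a reference or baseline within a ratiometric dual-colour reporter system. That system is used for rapid characterisation of plant transcriptional regulatory elements, although the record does not spell out this plasmid's specific role in it.
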