Addgene plasmid #170904: pGREAT16
Purpose: GoldenBraid Double Transcriptional Unit - pNOS_E-Luc_AtHSP18.2t+pNOS_Red-F_NOSt
Depositing lab: Markita Landry. Depositing organization: University of California, Berkeley. Publication: A Ratiometric Dual Color Luciferase Reporter for Fast Characterization of Transcriptional Regulatory Elements in Plants. Gonzalez-Grandio E, Demirer GS, Ma W, Brady S, Landry MP. ACS Synth Biol. 2021 Sep 14. doi: 10.1021/acssynbio.1c00248. PubMed 34520169.
Backbone
  Vector backbone: pDGB1_omega1
  Backbone manufacturer: Diego Orzaez Lab
  Backbone size w/o insert (bp): 2925
  Vector type: Plant Expression, Luciferase, Synthetic Biology
Growth in bacteria
  Bacterial resistance: Spectinomycin, 50 μg/mL
  Growth temperature: 37°C
  Growth strain: DH5alpha
  Copy number: High Copy
Gene/Insert
  Gene/Insert name: E-Luc (alt name: Enhanced beetle luciferase)
  Species: Pyrearinus termitilluminans (E-Luc) and Luciola curciata (Red-F)
  Insert size (bp): 4630
  Mutation: c.375C>T silent mutation to remove BbsI site (E-Luc), p.S286Y Red mutant (RedF)
  Promoter: pNOS
  Cloning method: Restriction Enzyme; 5′ cloning site Esp3I (destroyed during cloning); 3′ cloning site Esp3I (destroyed during cloning)
  Sequencing primers: 5′ GGGAAACGCCTGGTATCTTT; 3′ CCGATCCCCGGAATTAGATC
Terms and licenses: Academic/Nonprofit Terms; Industry Terms: Not Available to Industry
Depositor comments: Encodes both E-Luc and Red-F transcriptional units. Insert can be excised by BsaI digestion. Requires pSOUP for replication in agrobacterium . Please visit https://www.biorxiv.org/content/10.1101/2021.05.26.443018v2 to read the preprint on bioRxiv
How to cite: pGREAT16 was a gift from Markita Landry (Addgene plasmid # 170904 ; http://n2t.net/addgene:170904 ; RRID:Addgene_170904)
